>Addgene plasmid #133177 | pOPS0536 | addgene full sequence | sequence record 275220 | Addgene NGS Result
CGCTCTTGGACTCCTGTTGATAGATCCAGTAATGACCTCAGAACTCCATCTGGATTTGTTCAGAACGCTC
GGTTGCCGCCGGGCGTTTTTTATTGGTGAGAATCCAGGCAATTGTGTCTCAAAATCTCTGATGTTACATT
GCACAAGATAAAAATATATCATCATGAACAATAAAACTGTCTGCTTACATAAACAGTAATACAAGGGGTG
TTATGAGCCATATTCAGCGTGAAACGAGCTGTAGCCGTCCGCGTCTGAACAGCAACATGGATGCGGATCT
GTATGGCTATAAATGGGCGCGTGATAACGTGGGTCAGAGCGGCGCGACCATTTATCGTCTGTATGGCAAA
CCGGATGCGCCGGAACTGTTTCTGAAACATGGCAAAGGCAGCGTGGCGAACGATGTGACCGATGAAATGG
TGCGTCTGAACTGGCTGACCGAATTTATGCCGCTGCCGACCATTAAACATTTTATTCGCACCCCGGATGA
TGCGTGGCTGCTGACCACCGCGATTCCGGGCAAAACCGCGTTTCAGGTGCTGGAAGAATATCCGGATAGC
GGCGAAAACATTGTGGATGCGCTGGCCGTGTTTCTGCGTCGTCTGCATAGCATTCCGGTGTGCAACTGCC
CGTTTAACAGCGATCGTGTGTTTCGTCTGGCCCAGGCGCAGAGCCGTATGAACAACGGCCTGGTGGATGC
GAGCGATTTTGATGATGAACGTAACGGCTGGCCGGTGGAACAGGTGTGGAAAGAAATGCATAAACTGCTG
CCGTTTAGCCCGGATAGCGTGGTGACCCACGGCGATTTTAGCCTGGATAACCTGATTTTCGATGAAGGCA
AACTGATTGGCTGCATTGATGTGGGCCGTGTGGGCATTGCGGATCGTTATCAGGATCTGGCCATTCTGTG
GAACTGCCTGGGCGAATTTAGCCCGAGCCTGCAAAAACGTCTGTTTCAGAAATATGGCATTGATAATCCG
GATATGAACAAACTGCAATTTCATCTGATGCTGGATGAATTTTTCTAATAATTAATTGAACTACTTTTCC
GCTGCATAACCCTGCTTCGGGGTCATTATAGCGATTTTTTCGGTATATCCATCCTTTTTCGCACGATATA
CAGGATTTTGCCAAAGGGTTCGTGTAGACTTTCCTTGGTGTATCCAACGGCGTCAGCCGGGCAGGATAGG
TGAAGTAGGCCCACCCGCGAGCGGGTGTTCCTTCTTCACTGTCCCTTATTCGCACCTGGCGGTGCTCAAC
GGGAATCCTGCTCTGCGAGGCTGGCCGTAGGCCGGCCGCGATGCAGGTGGCTGCTGAACCCCCAGCCGGA
ACTGACCCCACAAGGCCCTAGCGTTTGCAATGCACCAGGTCATCATTGACCCAGGCGTGTTCCACCAGGC
CGCTGCCTCGCAACTCTTCGCAGGCTTCGCCGACCTGCTCGCGCCACTTCTTCACGCGGGTGGAATCCGA
TCCGCACATGAGGCGGAAGGTTTCCAGCTTGAGCGGGTACGGCTCCCGGTGCGAGCTGAAATAGTCGAAC
ATCCGTCGGGCCGTCGGCGACAGCTTGCGGTACTTCTCCCATATGAATTTCGTGTAGTGGTCGCCAGCAA
ACAGCACGACGATTTCCTCGTCGATCAGGACCTGGCAACGGGACGTTTTCTTGCCACGGTCCAGGACGCG
GAAGCGGTGCAGCAGCGACACCGATTCCAGGTGCCCAACGCGGTCGGACGTGAAGCCCATCGCCGTCGCC
TGTAGGCGCGACAGGCATTCCTCGGCCTTCGTGTAATACCGGCCATTGATCGACCAGCCCAGGTCCTGGC
AAAGCTCGTAGAACGTGAAGGTGATCGGCTCGCCGATAGGGGTGCGCTTCGCGTACTCCAACACCTGCTG
CCACACCAGTTCGTCATCGTCGGCCCGCAGCTCGACGCCGGTGTAGGTGATCTTCACGTCCTTGTTGACG
TGGAAAATGACCTTGTTTTGCAGCGCCTCGCGCGGGATTTTCTTGTTGCGCGTGGTGAACAGGGCAGAGC
GGGCCGTGTCGTTTGGCATCGCTCGCATCGTGTCCGGCCACGGCGCAATATCGAACAAGGAAAGCTGCAT
TTCCTTGATCTGCTGCTTCGTGTGTTTCAGCAACGCGGCCTGCTTGGCTTCGCTGACCTGTTTTGCCAGG
TCCTCGCCGGCGGTTTTTCGCTTCTTGGTCGTCATAGTTCCTCGCGTGTCGATGGTCATCGACTTCGCCA
AACCTGCCGCCTCCTGTTCGAGCCGACGCGAACGCTCCACGGCGGCCGATGGCGCGGGCAGGGCAGGGGG
AGCCAGTTGCACGCTGTCGCGCTCGATCTTGGCCGTAGCTTGCTGGACTATCGAGCCGACGGACTGGAAG
GTTTCGCGGGGCGCACGCATGACGGTGCGGCTTGCGATGGTTTCGGCATCCTCGGCGGAAAACCCCGCGT
CGATCAGTTCTTGCCTGTATGCCTTCCGGTCAAACGTCCGATTCATTCACCCTCCTTGCGGGATTGCCCC
GGAATTAATTCCCCGGATCGATCCGTCGATCTTGATCCCCTGCGCCATCAGATCCTTGGCGGCAAGAAAG
CCATCCAGTTTACTTTGCAGGGCTTCCCAACCTTACCAGAGGGCGCCCCAGCTGGCAATTCCGGTTCGCT
TGCTGTCCATAAAACCGCCCAGTCTAGCTATCGCCATGTAAGCCCACTGCAAGCTACCTGCTTTCTCTTT
GCGCTTGCGTTTTCCCTTGTCCAGATAGCCCAGTAGCTGACATTCATCCGGGGTCAGCACCGTTTCTGCG
GACTGGCTTTCTACGTGGCTGCCATTTTTGGGGTGAGGCCGTTCGCGGCCGAGGGGCGCAGCCCCTGGGG
GGATGGGAGGCCCGCGTTAGCGGGCCGGGAGGGTTCGAGAAGGGGGGGCACCCCCCTTCGGCGTGCGCGG
TCACGCGCACAGGGCGCAGCCCTGGTTAAAAACAAGGTTTATAAATATTGGTTTAAAAGCAGGTTAAAAG
ACAGGTTAGCGGTGGCCGAAAAACGGGCGGAAACCCTTGCAAATGCTGGATTTTCTGCCTGTGGACAGCC
CCTCAAATGTCAATAGGTGCGCCCCTCATCTGTCAGCACTCTGCCCCTCAAGTGTCAAGGATCGCGCCCC
TCATCTGTCAGTAGTCGCGCCCCTCAAGTGTCAATACCGCAGGGCACTTATCCCCAGGCTTGTCCACATC
ATCTGTGGGAAACTCGCGTAAAATCAGGCGTTTTCGCCGATTTGCGAGGCTGGCCAGCTCCACGTCGCCG
GCCGAAATCGAGCCTGCCCCTCATCTGTCAACGCCGCGCCGGGTGAGTCGGCCCCTCAAGTGTCAACGTC
CGCCCCTCATCTGTCAGTGAGGGCCAAGTTTTCCGCGAGGTATCCACAACGCCGGCGGCCCTACATGGCT
CTGCTGTAGTGAGTGGGTTGCGCTCCGGCAGCGGTCCTGATCCCCCGCAGAAAAAAAGGATCTCAAGAAG
ATCCTTTGATCTTTTCTACATTACTGCATGAGCTTGTGGAAGTGTGCTGAGCATAAATGATTCTCCTAGC
TGTTCTTTGGGTAAGTACGCCATCAGGACGTTGTGAGTGGCGCGATTTTTAGCGGCTGAAATCAGCCCTT
GAGCCTGTCGGCAAGTCGCGTCATGAGGTCCATGCGCTCATGCAGGATCGCCACGACCAACGCGGGTTCG
CCCGCACGCGGCAGGCAAAAAACGTAGTGGTGTTCGCAGCGGGCCATCCGCAGCGCGGGAAAGAGTTCGC
TCATGTCCTTAAACGGGCCTTCGCCGGCGGCAAGCCTGGCTATGCCCTGTTCCAGCTTAGCGATATAGCG
GCGCACCTGCGCCGCGCCCCACTCCCGGCGCGTGTAGCGGATGATGCCGCGTAGATCGGCTTCGGCCTCA
GCCGTGAGGATGTAGGCCGTCAAGCGCGATCCCCGCTGAGTTCTTCATCAAGAATTTCGCCGACGCTCTT
GGTGGACACCTTGCCGGCAAGCCCATCGTTGATGCGGTTCCCCAGCATGGTTTTCAGTTCCTGCCATGCC
TGATCGGCATCAGCGTCACCGGGGAACAGACGTTCGAGGGCGTATTGCTTAATGGTCTTGCCCTGCAAGG
CGGCCAGGGCTTTCAGGCTCTGGTGCTGCTGGTCCGTCATGTCGATTGTCAGGCGGCTCATTGGATAACC
TCCATAAAATACACGTAACCACATTAGCACATATGTGGGCGTGAGGCTACAGCGCGAGGCGCATTAAGGT
CGGGAAAATGCGCTAGGCGCATTTAAATTGCGTATTGCTGTAATGCGCCATGCCGGCTAGACTAGGCCCA
AATGGGTATACCCAATTTGACCAAGGGGGACGCGATGAGGGCGGCCAAGCACTACCGACAACTTCTATCC
ATCGACTTCAACATCGAGGCGCTGGCCTTCGTGCCTGGACCCGACGGCACACGCGGCCGGCGCATCCACG
TCCTGGGGCGCGAGGTCCGCGACCGGCCCGGCCTGGTCGAGTACCTTTCGCCGGCGTTCGGCTCGCGGGT
GGCGCTGGACGGCTACTGCAAGGCCAATTTCGATGCAGTGCTGCACCTGGCGTACCCCGATCATCAGCAA
TGGGGCCACGCATGAAGCGCCGAAGCTACGCCATGCTGCGCGCCGCTGCCGCGCTGGCCGTCCTGGTCGT
TGCCTCGCCGGCATGGGCCGAGCTGCGCGGCGAGGTCGTGCGCATCATCGACGGCGACACCATCGACGTG
CTGGTAGACAAGCAGCCGGTGCGCGTGCGCCTGGTGGACATTGACGCGCCGGAAAAGCGGCAAGCCTTCG
GCGAACGTGCGCGCCAGGCGCTGGCCGGCATGGTGTTCCGCCGGCACGTCCTGGTCGACGAGAAGGACAC
CGACCGTTACGGCCGCACGCTGGGCACCGTCTGGGTCAACATGGAGCTGGCCAGCCGGCCGCCGCAGCCG
CGCAACGTCAACGCCGCGATGGTTCACCAGGGCATGGCGTGGGCCTATCGCTTCCACGGCCGCGCGGCCG
ACCCTGAAATGCTGCGGCTCGAACAGGAGGCGCGAGGCAAGCGCGTCGGCCTCTGGTCCGATCCGCACGC
CGTCGAGCCGTGGAAATGGCGACGCGAGAGCAACAACCGGAGGGACGAAGGTTGAAGGTCGCCCGCATCT
ACCTGCGCGCCAGTACGGACGAGCAGAATCTTGAACGCCAGGAGAGCCTTGTAGCGGCCACGCGGGCCGC
CGGGTACTACGTCGCCGGCATCTACCGCGAGAAGGCGTCCGGCGCACGCGCCGACCGGCCCGAGCTGCTG
CGCATGATCGCGGACCTGCAACCTGGTGAAGTCGTCGTTGCGGAGAAGATCGACCGCATCAGCCGCTTGC
CGTTGGCCGAGGCCGAGCGCCTGGTTGCGTCGATCCGGGCCAAAGGGGCCAAGCTGGCCGTGCCTGGCGT
GGTGGACCTGTCGGAGCTGGCCGCCGAGGCGAACGGAGTGGCGAAAATCGTTCTGGAATCCGTCCAGGAC
ATGCTTTTGAAGCTCGCCTTGCAGATGGCCCGCGACGACTACGAGGATCGGCGCGAGCGTCAACGTCAGG
GTGTCCAGTTGGCGAAGGCCGCCGGCCGCTACACCGGCCGCAAACGTGACGCCGGCATGCACGACCGCAT
CATCACGCTTCGCTCCGGCGGATCGAGCATTGCCAAGACGGCCAAGCTGGTCGGATGCAGCCCGAGCCAG
GTCAAACGAGTGTGGGCGGCCTGGAACGCGCAGCAGCAAAAATAAAGCCGGGCAGTGCCCGGCTTTTCTC
ACCTTTTCGCGTCCCGCAGGGCCGCTGCGAGCGCCCTACCTAGATCCTCGCTTTCCCCCTCGGTGTAGTC
CGGCCAGGGCACGAAGGGCGCGGATGCGAACCTGTTGAGCAGGTCAGATCTAGGGCGGCGGATTTGTCCT
ACTCAGGAGAGCGTTCACCGACAAACAACAGATAAAACGAAAGGCCCAGTCTTTCGACTGAGCCTTTCGT
TTTATTTGATGCCTGCCGAATTCGGATCCGGAGCTCGACACGACATTGTCGTCACCTTTGTCGGGTCCGC
GACAAGCTTTTTGTTCCTCGATCCCGTATGTTTTCGCCTAAATATCTGAAACAGCAGCAAATTATTTTTC
GTTAGCTCAATCGGCCCACTTGGCACGAGTCTTGAAATTTATTGCGAGGCGGCGGAGCTGCCGGCCGCAT
CCGTGCGGCATAACCACGGTTGTGAACAAATGAAGGAAGGCCAAATGCGTAAAGGCGAAGAGCTGTTCAC
TGGTGTCGTCCCTATTCTGGTGGAACTGGATGGTGATGTCAACGGTCATAAGTTTTCCGTGCGTGGCGAG
GGTGAAGGTGACGCAACTAATGGTAAACTGACGCTGAAGTTCATCTGTACTACTGGTAAACTGCCGGTAC
CTTGGCCGACTCTGGTAACGACGCTGACTTATGGTGTTCAGTGCTTTGCTCGTTATCCGGACCATATGAA
GCAGCATGACTTCTTCAAGTCCGCCATGCCGGAAGGCTATGTGCAGGAACGCACGATTTCCTTTAAGGAT
GACGGCACGTACAAAACGCGTGCGGAAGTGAAATTTGAAGGCGATACCCTGGTAAACCGCATTGAGCTGA
AAGGCATTGACTTTAAAGAAGATGGCAATATCCTGGGCCATAAGCTGGAATACAATTTTAACAGCCACAA
TGTTTACATCACCGCCGATAAACAAAAAAATGGCATTAAAGCGAATTTTAAAATTCGCCACAACGTTGAG
GATGGCAGCGTGCAGCTGGCTGATCACTACCAGCAAAACACTCCAATCGGTGATGGTCCTGTTCTGCTGC
CAGACAATCACTATCTGAGCACGCAAAGCGTTCTGTCTAAAGATCCGAACGAGAAACGCGATCATATGGT
TCTGCTGGAGTTCGTAACCGCAGCGGGCATCACGCATGGTATGGATGAACTGTACAAATGAGCTTTCGGA
ATTAGACCGTTTTACAACGTCGTGACTGGG
Features (pLannotate 1.2.2; 14 found; start..end, strand, type, name):
      9..103     +  terminator     lambda t0 terminator: transcription terminator from phage lambda
    213..1025    +  CDS            aphA1: KKA1_ECOLX - Also known as nptI. Protein inferred from homology: Swiss-Prot protein existence level 3. Resistance to kanamycin and structurally-related aminoglycosides, including amikacin. From Escherichia coli.
   1179..1287    +  oriT           oriT: incP origin of transfer
   1348..2496    -  CDS            trfA: trans-acting replication protein that binds to and activates oriV
   2548..2829    -  CDS            tnpA (fragment): TN5P_ECOLX - Also known as tnp. Experimental evidence at protein level: Swiss-Prot protein existence level 1. Mediates transposition of transposon Tn5 by a 'cut and paste' mechanism. First, the monomeric transposase binds the 19 bp inverted DNA repeats flanking the transposon. Then, dimerization of the DNA- bound transposase creates a synaptic DNA complex. After nicking of the first DNA strand, excision of the transposon proceeds through a series of intermediates. The transposase then mediates the insertion of the transposon at a new site by strand transfer. The activity of the wild- type tran
   2889..3420    -  rep_origin     oriV: incP origin of replication
   3476..3511    -  rep_origin     CloDF13 ori (fragment): Plasmids containing the CloDF13 (CDF) origin of replication can be propagated in E. coli cells that contain additional plasmids with compatible origins.
   3635..3943    -  CDS            parE: PARE_ECOLX - Experimental evidence at protein level: Swiss-Prot protein existence level 1. Toxin component of a type II toxin-antitoxin (TA) system involved in plasmid partition. Acts by inhibiting DNA gyrase, converting supercoiled plasmid DNA into a singly cleaved linear form in an ATP-dependent fashion. To do so it probably interacts with one of the gyrase subunits. Gyrase inhibition is prevented by antitoxin ParD, and is reversed in vitro by incubation with ParD. In cells that have lost the plasmid filamentation and growth inhibition occur; this is suppressed when ParD is supplied in trans
   3943..4191    -  CDS            parD: PARD_ECOLX - Experimental evidence at protein level: Swiss-Prot protein existence level 1. Antitoxin component of a type II toxin-antitoxin (TA) system involved in plasmid partition. Inhibits the anti-DNA gyrase activity of toxin ParE; reverses and restores gyrase catalytic activity in vitro. The parDE operon alone is capable of stabilizing an RK2-derived minireplicon under defined growth conditions in several different Gram- negative bacteria. It does so by the post-segregational killing (PSK) of plasmid-free cells, also referred to as a plasmid addiction system. Binds its own promoter, autor
   4320..5162    +  CDS            parB: PARB4_ECOLX - Protein predicted: Swiss-Prot protein existence level 4. Involved in plasmid partition. From Escherichia coli.
   5126..5782    +  CDS            parA: PARA4_ECOLX - Protein inferred from homology: Swiss-Prot protein existence level 3. Involved in plasmid partition. From Escherichia coli.
   5942..6028    -  terminator     rrnB T1 terminator: Escherichia coli rrnB; transcription terminator T1 from the E. coli rrnB gene
   6275..6988    +  CDS            superfolder GFP: GFP variant that folds robustly even when fused to poorly folded proteins (Pédelacq et al., 2006)
   7008..7030    +  CDS            lacZα (fragment): LacZα fragment of β-galactosidase; lacZ fragment
