[The description below was written by a language model from this plasmid's Addgene catalogue record and pLannotate feature annotations shown in this document.]
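Description:
pOPS0536 is a low-copy, broad-host-range bacterial reporter plasmid of about 7 kb, built by Golden Gate assembly in the pOGG026 backbone. It is one member of a "Plasmid-ID" set whose members differ only in a 12-nucleotide barcode. The backbone carries the IncP (RK2-type) replication system, with oriV and the trfA gene whose product activates it. An IncP oriT allows the plasmid to be mobilised by conjugation from a donor strain into recipient bacteria. Selection is by kanamycin resistance, encoded by aphA1 (nptI). Stable inheritance without antibiotic pressure is supported by the RK2 par region. This includes the parD/parE toxin–antitoxin addiction system, which kills plasmid-free segregants, and the parA/parB partition genes. The lambda t0 and rrnB T1 terminators insulate the modules. The short Tn5 transposase, CloDF13 ori and lacZα hits in the annotation are only fragments, most likely cloning remnants rather than functional parts.

The payload has three modules. The promoter module is PsNifH, which is not annotated in the feature table but presumably lies between the rrnB T1 terminator and the reporter. The coding module is superfolder GFP. The terminator module contains the unique barcode next to a universal primer binding site. Because nifH promoters are active during nitrogen fixation, sfGFP fluorescence reports fixation activity in nodules. The barcode, amplified from the shared primer site and sequenced, identifies which tagged strain is present. According to the associated publication title, the set is used to measure rhizobial competitiveness and N2 fixation in legume nodules simultaneously. All parts are synthetic and were domesticated for Golden Gate cloning.
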