Addgene plasmid #133177: pOPS0536
Purpose: Reporter plasmid with a 12-nucleotide specific "barcode" sequence. This plasmid is not available as an individual bacterial stab, but can be requested as part of the Plasmid-ID Kit (Kit #1000000168 ).
Depositing lab: Philip Poole. Depositing organization: University of Oxford. Publication: Optimizing Rhizobium-legume symbioses by simultaneous measurement of rhizobial competitiveness and N2 fixation in nodules. Mendoza-Suarez MA, Geddes BA, Sanchez-Canizares C, Ramirez-Gonzalez RH, Kirchhelle C, Jorrin B, Poole PS. Proc Natl Acad Sci U S A. 2020 May 5;117(18):9822-9831. doi: 10.1073/pnas.1921225117. Epub 2020 Apr 21. PubMed 32317381.
Backbone
  Vector backbone: pOGG026 (Addgene ID 113992)
  Vector type: Bacterial Expression
Growth in bacteria
  Bacterial resistance: Kanamycin, 50 μg/mL
  Growth temperature: 37°C
  Growth strain: ST18 (S17 delta pir delta hemA)
  Copy number: Low Copy
Gene/Insert
  Gene/Insert name: PU module (PsNifH from pOGG043), SC module (sfGFP from pOGG037), and T module (TCGGAATTAGAC and universal primer binding site)
  Species: Synthetic
  Mutation: Domesticated for Golden Gate cloning
  Cloning method: Unknown
Terms and licenses: Academic/Nonprofit Terms; Industry Terms: Not Available to Industry
Depositor comments: The only difference is the sequence: TCGGAATTAGAC . Please note that this plasmid may require a unique bacterial strain, so make sure to confirm that you can also obtain the appropriate growth strain. Please contact us or contact our distributors if you have any questions. This plasmid is not available as an individual bacterial stab, but can be requested as part of the Plasmid-ID Kit (Kit #1000000168 ).
How to cite: pOPS0536 was a gift from Philip Poole (Addgene plasmid # 133177)
